Addgene plasmid #30755: pCS2-F1-AGA
Depositing lab: Nathan Lawson & Scot Wolfe. Depositing organization: University of Massachusetts, Worcester. Publication: Evaluation and application of modularly assembled zinc-finger nucleases in zebrafish. Zhu C, Smith T, McNulty J, Rayla AL, Lakshmanan A, Siekmann AF, Buffardi M, Meng X, Shin J, Padmanabhan A, Cifuentes D, Giraldez AJ, Look AT, Epstein JA, Lawson ND, Wolfe SA. Development. 2011 Oct;138(20):4555-64. 10.1242/dev.066779 PubMed 21937602.
Backbone
  Vector backbone: pCS2 (modified)
  Backbone size w/o insert (bp): 6141
  Vector type: mRNA production
Growth in bacteria
  Bacterial resistance: Ampicillin, 100 μg/mL
  Growth temperature: 37°C
  Growth strain: DH5alpha
  Growth instructions: XL1Blue
  Copy number: High Copy
Gene/Insert
  Gene/Insert name: F1 AGA
  Insert size (bp): 267
  Tag / fusion protein: FLAG (N terminal on insert)
  Cloning method: Restriction Enzyme; 5′ cloning site KpnI (not destroyed); 3′ cloning site BamHI (not destroyed)
  Sequencing primers: 5′ SP6; 3′ attaaccctcactaaaggga
Terms and licenses: Academic/Nonprofit Terms; Industry Terms: Not Available to Industry
How to cite: pCS2-F1-AGA was a gift from Nathan Lawson & Scot Wolfe (Addgene plasmid # 30755 ; http://n2t.net/addgene:30755 ; RRID:Addgene_30755)
