[The description below was written by a language model from this plasmid's Addgene catalogue record.]
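Description:
pCS2-F1-AGA is a plasmid built on a modified pCS2 backbone (about 6.1 kb without insert) and catalogued as a vector for mRNA production. It is maintained in E. coli as a high-copy plasmid under ampicillin selection. The record lists SP6 as the 5′ sequencing primer. This is consistent with the usual pCS2 arrangement, in which an SP6 promoter upstream of the cloning site drives in vitro transcription of mRNA. However, no feature table is provided, so the promoter, polyadenylation signal, origin of replication and the nature of the backbone modifications are not explicitly documented.

The insert, "F1 AGA", is a short 267 bp fragment cloned between KpnI and BamHI sites, both of which are preserved, and it carries an N-terminal FLAG tag for detection. The record does not define the insert beyond its name. The associated work concerns modularly assembled zinc-finger nucleases in zebrafish, so the name most plausibly denotes a finger-1 position zinc-finger module that recognises the DNA triplet AGA. It would then be one member of an archive of single-finger modules. The retained flanking restriction sites would suit moving or combining the fragment with other modules during assembly of multi-finger arrays, though this use is not spelled out in the record. Whether a nuclease domain such as FokI, or a nuclear localisation signal, is present in the modified backbone is also not stated.

The construct therefore appears to serve as a building block for engineering custom zinc-finger nucleases. Their mRNAs would be transcribed in vitro for targeted gene disruption in zebrafish embryos.
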