>Addgene plasmid #30755 | pCS2-F1-AGA | depositor partial sequence | sequence record 38936 | pCS2-F1-AGA sequence 267 bps
GGTACCCGCCCATATGCTTGCCCTGTCGAGTCCTGTGACCGCCGCTTCCGTCAGAGTAGTCATCTCAAGC
AGCACATCCGGATTCACACAGGCCAGAAGCCCTTCCAGTGTCGCATCTGCATGAGGAACTTCAGCCAGTC
TGGTGACCTCACCCGCCACATCCGCACCCACACAGGCGAGAAGCCTTTTGCATGCGACATCTGCGGCAGG
AAGTTCCGTCAGAGTAGTCATCTCAAGCAGCACACCAAGATCCACACAGGTGGATCC
