>Addgene plasmid #30755 | pCS2-F1-AGA | addgene partial sequence | sequence record 38937 | SP6  5'-ATTTAGGTGACACTATAG-3'
GGATCTGCCACCATGGCTCCAAAGAAGAAGCGTAAGGTAGACTACAAAGACCATGACGGTGCATTATAAA
GATCATGACATCGATTACAAGGATGACGATGACAAGGGTACCCGCCCATATGCTTGCCCTGTCGAGTCCT
GTGACCGCCGCTTCCGTCAGAGTAGTCATCTCAAGCAGCACATCCGGATTCACACAGGCCAGAAGCCCTT
CCAGTGTCGCATCTGCATGAGGAACTTCAGCCAGTCTGGTGACCTCACCCGCCACATCCGCACCCACACA
GGCGAGAAGCCTTTTGCATGCGACATCTGCGGCAGGAAGTTCCGTCAGAGTAGTCATCTCAAGCAGCACA
CCAAGATCCACACAGGTGGATCCCAACTAGTCAAAAGTGAACTGGAGGAGAAGAAATCTGAACTTCGTCA
TAAATTGAAATATGTGCCTCATGAATATATTGAATTAATTGAAATTGCCAGAAATTCCACTCAGGATAGA
ATTCTTGAAATGAAGGTAATGGAATTTTTTATGAAAGTTTATGGATATAGAGGTAAACATTTGGGTGGAT
CAAGGAAACCGGACGGAGCAATTTATACTGTCGGATCTCCTATTGATTACGGTGTGATCGTGGATACTAA
AGCTTATAGCGGAGGTTATAATCTGCCAATTGGCCAAGCAGATGAAATGGAACGATATGTCGAAGAAAAT
CAAACACGAAACAAACATCTCAACCCTAATGAATGGTGGAAAGTCTATCCATCTTCTGTAACGGAATTTA
AGTTTTTATTTGTGAGTGGTCACTTTAAAGGGAAACTACAAAGCTCAGCTTACACGATTAAATCATATCA
CTAATTGTAATGGAGCTGTTCTTAGTGTAGAAAGAGCTTTTAATTGGTGGAGAAATGATTAAAGCCGG
